>Addgene plasmid #1371 | pPS2038 | addgene partial sequence | sequence record 17408 | 1371 with T7
CGAGGANGTTTACACGAAAGANATCTCAACTCTAGCCGCACATCCATTCCGGTATGTACTCTCCCACCAT
TGGGTATTATAGAATGTAATAGGTTTCAAAGCGGATATCTTTTGCCCGGTGAGTTGTTACTTTTTCATTC
GAGCAATGAAGTACATTCTAGAAGTTCCTAGAACCTTATGGAAGCACCAAGAAAAAAGGAAGTTAAACAA
AACACTGATTCAATAAGCAAGGGGGGAAGCTCCTTAGTTTGACGACAGTAACAAAATGTTCGTATAAATT
GAACGAAACTCAAGCCAATAAAGGACTTTTCAGAGGCCTATCTCTTCTTTCTCCACAACTTTCGAATAAA
AACCACTAATAAAAAGTAAATAACAAAAACAAGAAAAAAAATAAACAAAACAATAATCATGTCAAAAGCT
GTTGGTATTGATTTAGGTACAACCTATTCATGTGTTGCTCATTTTGCAAACGATAGGGTTGAAATTATCG
CTAACGATCAAGGTAATAGAACGACGCCTTCTTATGTGGCTTTTACTGACACAGAAAGGCTAATTGGTGA
CGCTGCGAAGAATCAAGCTGCGATGAACCCACATAATACAGTA
