[The description below was written by a language model from this plasmid's Addgene catalogue record.]
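Description:
pPS2038 is a yeast expression plasmid built on the pRS426 backbone, a yeast–E. coli shuttle vector of the episomal 2 micron type. The 2 micron origin maintains it at high copy in Saccharomyces cerevisiae, where it is selected through the URA3 auxotrophic marker in ura3 strains. In bacteria it is propagated as a high-copy plasmid under ampicillin selection.

The insert is a composite reporter transcript assembled from restriction fragments. The native SSA4 promoter and SSA4 open reading frame come first. SSA4 encodes a heat-shock-inducible Hsp70 family chaperone of budding yeast, so transcription is expected to follow SSA4's own stress-responsive regulation rather than a heterologous promoter. Downstream of the ORF lie U1A hairpins, RNA stem-loops that serve as binding sites for the U1A RNA-binding protein. When a fluorescently tagged U1A fusion is supplied from a separate construct, it binds the hairpins and allows the transcript to be seen in living cells. These are followed by the ASH1 3' UTR, a region of the ASH1 mRNA known to carry localization elements that direct transport to the bud, and then by an ADH2 terminator for 3' end formation.

Together these parts yield a tagged, inducible mRNA whose cellular distribution can be tracked. The associated publication concerns the requirement for pre-mRNA processing factors in nuclear export, which is consistent with using the plasmid to monitor nuclear export and cytoplasmic fate of a specific transcript. The record does not state the number of U1A hairpins or the total insert size, and no feature table was provided.
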