Addgene plasmid #1371: pPS2038
Depositing lab: Pamela Silver. Depositing organization: Dana-Farber Cancer Institute. Publication: Pre-mRNA processing factors are required for nuclear export. Brodsky AS, Silver PA. RNA 2000 Dec;6(12):1737-49. 10.1017/S1355838200001059 PubMed 11142374.
Backbone
  Vector backbone: pRS426
  Backbone size w/o insert (bp): 5726
  Vector type: Yeast Expression
  Selectable markers: URA3
Growth in bacteria
  Bacterial resistance: Ampicillin, 100 μg/mL
  Growth temperature: 37°C
  Growth strain: DH5alpha
  Copy number: High Copy
Gene/Insert
  Gene/Insert name: SSA4-U1A-ASH1 3' UTR (alt name: SSA4)
  Species: S. cerevisiae (budding yeast)
  Entrez Gene: SSA4 (a.k.a. YG107)
  Cloning method: Restriction Enzyme
  Sequencing primers: 5′ T7; 3′ M13R
Terms and licenses: Academic/Nonprofit Terms; Industry Terms: Not Available to Industry
Depositor comments: SSA4 promoter and SSA4 ORF (XhoI/BamHI fragment), U1A hairpins (BamHI/BglII fragment), ASH1 3' UTR (SpeI/NotI fragment), ADH2 terminator (NotI/SacII fragment), 2 micron plasmid.
How to cite: pPS2038 was a gift from Pamela Silver (Addgene plasmid # 1371 ; http://n2t.net/addgene:1371 ; RRID:Addgene_1371)
